>Addgene plasmid #231976 | pLVX MLKL(1-180)-2A-mCherry-puro | addgene full sequence | sequence record 460773 | Addgene NGS Result
CCCAAGAACCCAAGGAACAAAGCTCCTATTCCCACTGCTCTTTTTTCTCTCTGCACCACTCTTCTCTTTG
CCTTGGTGGGTGCTACTCCTAATGGTTCAATTTTTACTACTTTATATTTATATAATTCACTTCTCCAATT
GTCCCTCATATCTCCTCCTCCAGGTCTGAAGATCAGCGGCCGGCCGCTTGCTGTGCGGTGGTCTTACTTT
TGTTTTGCTCTTCCTCTATCTTGTCTAAAGCTTCCTTGGTGTCTTTTATCTCTATCCTTTGATGCACACA
ATAGAGGGTTGCTACTGTATTATATAATGATCTAAGTTCTTCTGATCCTGTCTGAAGGGATGGTTGTAGC
TGTCCCAGTATTTGTCTACAGCCTTCTGATGTTTCTAACAGGCCAGGATTAACTGCGAATCGTTCTAGCT
CCCTGCTTGCCCATACTATATGTTTTAATTTATATTTTTTCTTTCCCCCTGGCCTTAACCGAATTTTTTC
CCATCGCGATCTAATTCTCCCCCGCTTAATACTGACGCTCTCGCACCCATCTCTCTCCTTCTAGCCTCCG
CTAGTCAAAATTTTTGGCGTACTCACCAGTCGCCGCCCCTCGCCTCTTGCCGTGCGCGCTTCAGCAAGCC
GAGTCCTGCGTCGAGAGAGCTCCTCTGGTTTCCCTTTCGCTTTCAAGTCCCTGTTCGGGCGCCACTGCTA
GAGATTTTCCACACTGACTAAAAGGGTCTGAGGGATCTCTAGTTACCAGAGTCACACAACAGACGGGCAC
ACACTACTTGAAGCACTCAAGGCAAGCTTTATTGAGGCTTAAGCAGTGGGTTCCCTAGTTAGCCAGAGAG
CTCCCAGGCTCAGATCTGGTCTAACCAGAGAGACCCAGTACAGGCAAAAAGCAGCTGCTTATATGCAGGA
TCTGAGGGCTCGCCACTCCCCAGTCCCGCCCAGGCCACGCCTCCCTGGAAAGTCCCCAGCGGAAAGTCCC
TTGTAGCAAGCTCGATATCAGCAGTTCTTGAAGTACTCCGGATGCAGCTCTCGGGCCACGTGATGAAATG
CTAGGCGGCTGTCAAACCTCCACTCTAACACTTCTCTCTCCGGGTCATCCATCCCATGCAGGCTCACAGG
GTGTAACAAGCTGGTGTTCTCTCCTTTATTGGCCTCTTCTACCTTATCTGGCTCAACTGGTACTAGCTTG
TAGCACCATCCAAAGGTCAGTGGATATCTGACCCCTGGCCCTGGTGTGTAGTTCTGCTAATCAGGGAAGT
AGCCTTGTGTGTGGTAGATCCACAGATCAAGGATATCTTGTCTTCTTTGGGAGTGAATTAGCCCTTCCAA
CTACTAAGTTTGTAGTACATATTTAACAAATACAATTTCTTTAAAATGAAAATAATTCAGAGGAATCACA
GGTTTAGAGTAAATGAAACCACAGGTAATTGGCAGTGGTAATAGGGTATGGGGTGGGAAGTTTGGGATGA
TTTTGGTTAGCTTGAGTTATCCAGTTGATCCAGACATGATAAGATACATTGATGAGTTTGGACAAACCAC
AACTAGAATGCAGTGAAAAAAATGCTTTATTTGTGAAATTTGTGATGCTATTGCTTTATTTGTAACCATT
ATAAGCTGCAATAAACAAGTTGATCTCCCGATCCGTCGACGTCAGGTGGCACTTTTCGGGGAAATGTGCG
CGGAACCCCTATTTGTTTATTTTTCTAAATACATTCAAATATGTATCCGCTCATGAGACAATAACCCTGA
TAAATGCTTCAATAATATTGAAAAAGGAAGAGTATGAGTATTCAACATTTCCGTGTCGCCCTTATTCCCT
TTTTTGCGGCATTTTGCCTTCCTGTTTTTGCTCACCCAGAAACGCTGGTGAAAGTAAAAGATGCTGAAGA
TCAGTTGGGTGCACGAGTGGGTTACATCGAACTGGATCTCAACAGCGGTAAGATCCTTGAGAGTTTTCGC
CCCGAAGAACGTTTTCCAATGATGAGCACTTTTAAAGTTCTGCTATGTGGCGCGGTATTATCCCGTATTG
ACGCCGGGCAAGAGCAACTCGGTCGCCGCATACACTATTCTCAGAATGACTTGGTTGAGTACTCACCAGT
CACAGAAAAGCATCTTACGGATGGCATGACAGTAAGAGAATTATGCAGTGCTGCCATAACCATGAGTGAT
AACACTGCGGCCAACTTACTTCTGACAACGATCGGAGGACCGAAGGAGCTAACCGCTTTTTTGCACAACA
TGGGGGATCATGTAACTCGCCTTGATCGTTGGGAACCGGAGCTGAATGAAGCCATACCAAACGACGAGCG
TGACACCACGATGCCTGTAGCAATGGCAACAACGTTGCGCAAACTATTAACTGGCGAACTACTTACTCTA
GCTTCCCGGCAACAATTAATAGACTGGATGGAGGCGGATAAAGTTGCAGGACCACTTCTGCGCTCGGCCC
TTCCGGCTGGCTGGTTTATTGCTGATAAATCTGGAGCCGGTGAGCGTGGGTCTCGCGGTATCATTGCAGC
ACTGGGGCCAGATGGTAAGCCCTCCCGTATCGTAGTTATCTACACGACGGGGAGTCAGGCAACTATGGAT
GAACGAAATAGACAGATCGCTGAGATAGGTGCCTCACTGATTAAGCATTGGTAACTGTCAGACCAAGTTT
ACTCATATATACTTTAGATTGATTTAAAACTTCATTTTTAATTTAAAAGGATCTAGGTGAAGATCCTTTT
TGATAATCTCATGACCAAAATCCCTTAACGTGAGTTTTCGTTCCACTGAGCGTCAGACCCCGTAGAAAAG
ATCAAAGGATCTTCTTGAGATCCTTTTTTTCTGCGCGTAATCTGCTGCTTGCAAACAAAAAAACCACCGC
TACCAGCGGTGGTTTGTTTGCCGGATCAAGAGCTACCAACTCTTTTTCCGAAGGTAACTGGCTTCAGCAG
AGCGCAGATACCAAATACTGTTCTTCTAGTGTAGCCGTAGTTAGGCCACCACTTCAAGAACTCTGTAGCA
CCGCCTACATACCTCGCTCTGCTAATCCTGTTACCAGTGGCTGCTGCCAGTGGCGATAAGTCGTGTCTTA
CCGGGTTGGACTCAAGACGATAGTTACCGGATAAGGCGCAGCGGTCGGGCTGAACGGGGGGTTCGTGCAC
ACAGCCCAGCTTGGAGCGAACGACCTACACCGAACTGAGATACCTACAGCGTGAGCTATGAGAAAGCGCC
ACGCTTCCCGAAGGGAGAAAGGCGGACAGGTATCCGGTAAGCGGCAGGGTCGGAACAGGAGAGCGCACGA
GGGAGCTTCCAGGGGGAAACGCCTGGTATCTTTATAGTCCTGTCGGGTTTCGCCACCTCTGACTTGAGCG
TCGATTTTTGTGATGCTCGTCAGGGGGGCGGAGCCTATGGAAAAACGCCAGCAACGCGGCCTTTTTACGG
TTCCTGGCCTTTTGCTGGCCTTTTGCTCACATGTTCTTTCCTGCGTTATCCCCTGATTCTGTGGATAACC
GTATTACCGCCTTTGAGTGAGCTGATACCGCTCGCCGCAGCCGAACGACCGAGCGCAGCGAGTCAGTGAG
CGAGGAAGCGGAAGAGCGCCCAATACGCAAACCGCCTCTCCCCGCGCGTTGGCCGATTCATTAATGCAGC
TGGCACGACAGGTTTCCCGACTGGAAAGCGGGCAGTGAGCGCAACGCAATTAATGTGAGTTAGCTCACTC
ATTAGGCACCCCAGGCTTTACACTTTATGCTTCCGGCTCGTATGTTGTGTGGAATTGTGAGCGGATAACA
ATTTCACACAGGAAACAGCTATGACCATGATTACGCCAAGCTCTAGCTAGAGGTCGACGGTAAACGCTAG
CAATGTCAAGGCCTCTCACTCTCTGATATTCATTTCTTTGCAAGTTATAAATACTGAATAATAAGATGAC
ATGAACTACTACTGCTAGAGATTTTCCACACTGACTAAAAGGGTCTGAGGGATCTCTAGTTACCAGAGTC
ACACAACAGACGGGCACACACTACTTGAAGCACTCAAGGCAAGCTTTATTGAGGCTTAAGCAGTGGGTTC
CCTAGTTAGCCAGAGAGCTCCCAGGCTCAGATCTGGTCTAACCAGAGAGACCCAGTACAGGCAAAAAGCA
GCTGCTTATATGCAGGATCTGAGGGCTCGCCACTCCCCAGTCCCGCCCAGGCCACGCCTCCCTGGAAAGT
CCCCAGCGGAAAGTCCCTTGTAGCAAGCTCGATATCAGCAGTTCTTGAAGTACTCCGGATGCAGCTCTCG
GGCCACGTGATGAAATGCTAGGCGGCTGTCAAACCTCCACTCTAACACTTCTCTCTCCGGGTCATCCATC
CCATGCAGGCTCACAGGGTGTAACAAGCTGGTGTTCTCTCCTTTATTGGCCTCTTCTACCTTATCTGGCT
CAACTGGTACTAGCTTGTAGCACCATCCAAAGGTCAGTGGATATCTGACCCCTGGCCCTGGTGTGTAGTT
CTGCTAATCAGGGAAGTAGCCTTGTGTGTGGTAGATCCACAGATCAAGGATATCTTGTCTTCGTTGGGAG
TGAATTAGCCCTTCCAGTCCCCTCTTTTCTTTTAAAAAGTGGCTAAGATCTACAGCTGCCTTGTAAGTCA
TTGGTCTTAAAGGTACCTGAGGTGTGACTGGAAAACCCACCTCCTCCTCCTCTTGTGCTTCTAGCCAGGC
ACAATCAGCATTGGTAGCTGCTGTATTGCTACTTGTGATTGCTCCATGTTTTTCTAGGTCTCGACTGCAG
AATTAATTCCAGGCGGGGAGGCGGCCCAAAGGGAGATCCGACTCGTCTGAGGGCGAAGGCGAAGACGCGG
AAGAGGCCGCAGAGCCGGCAGCAGGCCGCGGGAAGGAAGGTCCGCTGGATTGAGGGCCGAAGGGACGTAG
CAGAAGGACGTCCCGCGCAGAATCCAGGTGGCAACACAGGCGAGCAGCCATGGAAAGGACGTCAGCTTCC
CCGACAACACCACGGAATTGTCAGTGCCCAACAGCCGAGCCCCTGTCCAGCAGCGGGCAAGGCAGGCGGC
GATGAGTTCCGCCGTGGCAATAGGGAGGGGGAAAGCGAAAGTCCCGGAAAGGAGCTGACAGGTGGTGGCA
ATGCCCCAACCAGTGGGGGTTGCGTCAGCAAACACAGTGCACACCACGCCACGTTGCCTGACAACGGGCC
ACAACTCCTCATAAAGAGACAGCAACCAGGATTTATACAAGGAGGAGAAAATGAAAGCCATACGGGAAGC
AATAGCATGATACAAAGGCATTAAAGCAGCGTATCCACATAGCGTAAAAGGAGCAACATAGTTAAGAATA
CCAGTCAATCTTTCACAAATTTTGTAATCCAGAGGTTGATTGTTCCAGACGCGCCCGTCAGGCACCGGGC
TTGCGGGTCATGCACCAGGTGCGCGGTCCTTCGGGCACCTCGACGTCGGCGGTGACGGTGAAGCCGAGCC
GCTCGTAGAAGGGGAGGTTGCGGGGCGCGGAGGTCTCCAGGAAGGCGGGCACCCCGGCGCGCTCGGCCGC
CTCCACTCCGGGGAGCACGACGGCGCTGCCCAGACCCTTGCCCTGGTGGTCGGGCGAGACGCCGACGGTG
GCCAGGAACCACGCGGGCTCCTTGGGCCGGTGCGGCGCCAGGAGGCCTTCCATCTGTTGCTGCGCGGCCA
GCCGGGAACCGCTCAACTCGGCCATGCGCGGGCCGATCTCGGCGAACACCGCCCCCGCTTCGACGCTCTC
CGGCGTGGTCCAGACCGCCACCGCGGCGCCGTCGTCCGCGACCCACACCTTGCCGATGTCGAGCCCGACG
CGCGTGAGGAAGAGTTCTTGCAGCTCGGTGACCCGCTCGATGTGGCGGTCCGGATCGACGGTGTGGCGCG
TGGCGGGGTAGTCGGCGAACGCGGCGGCGAGGGTGCGTACGGCCCTGGGGACGTCGTCGCGGGTGGCGAG
GCGCACCGTGGGCTTGTACTCGGTCATGGTAAGCTTGGGCTGCAGGTCGAAAGGCCCGGAGATGAGGAAG
AGGAGAACAGCGCGGCAGACGTGCGCTTTTGAAGCGTGCAGAATGCCGGGCCTCCGGAGGACCTTCGGGC
GCCCGCCCCGCCCCTGAGCCCGCCCCTGAGCCCGCCCCCGGACCCACCCCTTCCCAGCCTCTGAGCCCAG
AAAGCGAAGGAGCAAAGCTGCTATTGGCCGCTGCCCCAAAGGCCTACCCGCTTCCATTGCTCAGCGGTGC
TGTCCATCTGCACGAGACTAGTGAGACGTGCTACTTCCATTTGTCACGTCCTGCACGACGCGAGCTGCGG
GGCGGGGGGGAACTTCCTGACTAGGGGAGGAGTAGAAGGTGGCGCGAAGGGGCCACCAAAGAACGGAGCC
GGTTGGCGCCTACCGGTGGATGTGGAATGTGTGCGAGGCCAGAGGCCACTTGTGTAGCGCCAAGTGCCCA
GCGGGGCTGCTAAAGCGCATGCTCCAGACTGCCTTGGGAAAAGCGCCTCCCCTACCCGGTATCAGTCAGT
CAGAATTCCTTGTACAGCTCGTCCATGCCGCCGGTGGAGTGGCGGCCCTCGGCGCGTTCGTACTGTTCCA
CGATGGTGTAGTCCTCGTTGTGGGAGGTGATGTCCAACTTGATGTTGACGTTGTAGGCGCCGGGCAGCTG
CACGGGCTTCTTGGCCTTGTAGGTGGTCTTGACCTCAGCGTCGTAGTGGCCGCCGTCCTTCAGCTTCAGC
CTCTGCTTGATCTCGCCCTTCAGGGCGCCGTCCTCGGGGTACATCCGCTCGGAGGAGGCCTCCCAGCCCA
TGGTCTTCTTCTGCATTACGGGGCCGTCGGAGGGGAAGTTGGTGCCGCGCAGCTTCACCTTGTAGATGAA
CTCGCCGTCCTGCAGGGAGGAGTCCTGGGTCACGGTCACCACGCCGCCGTCCTCGAAGTTCATCACGCGC
TCCCACTTGAAGCCCTCGGGGAAGGACAGCTTCAAGTAGTCGGGGATGTCGGCGGGGTGCTTCACGTAGG
CCTTGGAGCCGTACATGAACTGAGGGGACAGGATGTCCCAGGCGAAGGGCAGGGGGCCACCCTTGGTCAC
CTTCAGCTTGGCGGTCTGGGTGCCCTCGTAGGGGCGGCCCTCGCCCTCGCCCTCGATCTCGAACTCGTGG
CCGTTCACGGAGCCCTCCATGTGCACCTTGAAGCGCATGAACTCCTTGATGATGGCCATGTTATCCTCCT
CGCCCTTGCTCACCATAGGGCCGGGATTCTCCTCCACGTCACCGCATGTTAGAAGACTTCCTCTGCCCTC
GAATTCCATATGACGCGTATCTTGTGGGATCTCCTGTGTGGGTTTTAGTGAGCATTGCTTCAGGGTTTTG
TTGATTTCTTCCACGCTAATTTGCAACTGCATCAGGATAACTTTCATATTTTCATTTCCGTCTTCCTCTG
CATCCTGTCGATCTTCCTGCTGCCAGGATGCTGGCTGGCTGACATCTGAAACGGTATTCCAATGATAAAC
CTGAAGCAGCAGCAACAGCTCCTCCCAGACGTCTCTCAGCTTCTCATTCACTTCATGGAAGAGGATCTTA
TCATTGCCCACACTCACAAACTTCCAAATATGGGACTTCTTGCTGAACTTTTCTATCTGCTGGTTAGCCT
CCTTCAGGACTTCATCAAAACGGCCCAGGGCAGCAGTAATGTCATCGGGCAGGTTCTTCTTTCCTTGGGC
CTGGAGTCTCTGGAGAGGCTGTAGCAGGCCGTGCACACGGTTTCCTAGACGCTGGCATTGTTTCCGGCAG
TATTTCATCTTTTCACACTGTTCATAGATGAGCTGGCCTAACTTGATGATCTGTCCCAATTTATCCATGC
GGCCGCGGGCCCGGATCCAAGTATAAGACAAAAGTGTTGTGGAATTGCTCCAGGCGATCTGACGGTTCAC
TAAACGAGCTCTGCTTTTATAGGCGCCCACCGTACACGCCTACCTCGACATACGTTCTCTATCACTGATA
GGGAGTAAACTGGATATACGTTCTCTATCACTGATAGGGAGTAAACTGTAGATACGTTCTCTATCACTGA
TAGGGAGTAAACTGGTCATACGTTCTCTATCACTGATAGGGAGTAAACTCCTTATACGTTCTCTATCACT
GATAGGGAGTAAAGTCTGCATACGTTCTCTATCACTGATAGGGAGTAAACTCTTCATACGTTCTCTATCA
CTGATAGGGAGTAAACTCGAGTGAAGACGAAAGGGCCTCATCGATAAACTGGATCTCTGCTGTCCCTGTA
ATAAACCCGAAAATTTTGAATTTTTGTAATTTGTTTTTGTAATTCTTTAGTTTGTATGTCTGTTGCTATT
ATGTCTACTATTCTTTCCCCTGCACTGTACCCCCCAATCCCCCCTTTTCTTTTAAAGGCGATACCGTCGA
GATCCGTTCACTAATCGAATGGATCTGTCTCTGTCTCTCTCTCCACCTTCTTCTTCTATTCCTTCGGGCC
TGTCGGGTCCCCTCGGGGTTGGGAGGTGGGTCTGAAACGATAATGGTGAATATCCCTGCCTAACTCTATT
CACTATAGAAAGTACAGCAAAAACTATTCTTAAACCTACCAAGCCTCCTACTATCATTATGAATAATTTT
ATATACCACAGCCAATTTGTTATGTTAAACCAATTCCACAAACTTGCCCATTTATCTAATTCCAATAATT
CTTGTTCATTCTTTTCTTGCTGGTTTTGCGATTCTTCAATTAAGGAGTGTATTAAGCTTGTGTAATTGTT
AATTTCTCTGTCCCACTCCATCCAGGTCGTGTGATTCCAAATCTGTTCCAGAGATTTATTACTCCAACTA
GCATTCCAAGGCACAGCAGTGGTGCAAATGAGTTTTCCAGAGCAACCCCAAATCCCCAGGAGCTGTTGAT
CCTTTAGGTATCTTTCCACAGCCAGGATTCTTGCCTGGAGCTGCTTGATGCCCCAGACTGTGAGTTGCAA
CAGATGCTGTTGCGCCTCAATAGCCCTCAGCAAATTGTTCTGCTGCTGCACTATACCAGACAATAATTGT
CTGGCCTGTACCGTCAGCGTCATTGACGCTGCGCCCATAGTGCTTCCTGCTGCT
Features (pLannotate 1.2.2; 23 found; start..end, strand, type, name):
    202..540     -  CDS            HIV-1 gag (fragment): gag protein from human immunodeficiency virus 1; gag
    524..649     -  misc_feature   HIV-1 Ψ: packaging signal of human immunodeficiency virus type 1
    696..953     -  LTR            5' LTR (truncated): truncated 5' long terminal repeat (LTR) from HIV-1
   1001..1330    -  CDS            nef (fragment): NEF_HV1BR - Experimental evidence at protein level: Swiss-Prot protein existence level 1. Extracellular Nef protein targets CD4(+) T-lymphocytes for apoptosis by interacting with CXCR4 surface receptors (PubMed:14990729). From Human immunodeficiency virus type 1 group M subtype B (isolate BRU/LAI) (HIV-1).
   1497..1631    -  polyA_signal   SV40 poly(A) signal: SV40 polyadenylation signal
   1679..1783    +  promoter       AmpR promoter: bla
   1784..2644    +  CDS            AmpR: β-lactamase; bla; confers resistance to ampicillin, carbenicillin, and related antibiotics
   2815..3403    +  rep_origin     ori: high-copy-number ColE1/pMB1/pBR322/pUC origin of replication
   3586..3678    +  CDS            lacI (fragment): lac repressor; lacI; The lac repressor binds to the lac operator to inhibit transcription in E. coli. This inhibition can be relieved by adding lactose or isopropyl-β-D-thiogalactopyranoside (IPTG).
   3691..3712    +  protein_bind   CAP binding site: CAP binding activates transcription in the presence of cAMP. E. coli catabolite activator protein
   3727..3757    +  promoter       lac promoter: promoter for the E. coli lac operon
   3765..3781    +  protein_bind   lac operator: The lac repressor binds to the lac operator to inhibit transcription in E. coli. This inhibition can be relieved by adding lactose or isopropyl-β-D-thiogalactopyranoside (IPTG). lac repressor encoded by lacI
   3933..4190    -  LTR            5' LTR (truncated): truncated 5' long terminal repeat (LTR) from HIV-1
   4238..4756    -  CDS            nef (fragment): NEF_HV1BR - Experimental evidence at protein level: Swiss-Prot protein existence level 1. Extracellular Nef protein targets CD4(+) T-lymphocytes for apoptosis by interacting with CXCR4 surface receptors (PubMed:14990729). From Human immunodeficiency virus type 1 group M subtype B (isolate BRU/LAI) (HIV-1).
   4773..5361    -  misc_feature   WPRE: woodchuck hepatitis virus posttranscriptional regulatory element
   5378..5977    -  CDS            PuroR: puromycin N-acetyltransferase; pac from Streptomyces alboniger; confers resistance to puromycin
   5998..6497    -  promoter       PGK promoter: mouse phosphoglycerate kinase 1 promoter
   6519..7226    -  CDS            mCherry: mCherry is a basic (constitutively fluorescent) red fluorescent protein published in 2004, derived from Discosoma sp.. It is reported to be a very rapidly-maturing monomer with low acid sensitivity.
   7299..7838    -  CDS            Mlkl (fragment): MLKL_MOUSE - Experimental evidence at protein level: Swiss-Prot protein existence level 1. Pseudokinase that plays a key role in TNF-induced necroptosis, a programmed cell death process (PubMed:23835476, PubMed:27321907, PubMed:24012422, PubMed:24019532, PubMed:32200799, PubMed:32296175). Does not have protein kinase activity (PubMed:24012422). Activated following phosphorylation by RIPK3, leading to homotrimerization, localization to the plasma membrane and execution of programmed necrosis characterized by calcium influx and plasma membrane damage (PubMed:23835476, PubMed:27321907, PubMed:240
   7859..8208    -  promoter       TRE3GV promoter: 3rd-generation Tet-responsive promoter that can be activated by binding of Tet-On® 3G, optimized for retroviral and lentiviral vectors
   8271..8386    -  misc_feature   cPPT/CTS: central polypurine tract and central termination sequence of HIV-1 (lacking the first T)
   8401..8501    -  CDS            Rev (fragment): human immunodeficiency virus 1 (HIV-1) Rev protein; rev; enhances nuclear export of unspliced and incompletely spliced viral mRNAs
   8878..27      -  misc_feature   RRE (across the origin): The Rev response element (RRE) of HIV-1 allows for Rev-dependent mRNA export from the nucleus to the cytoplasm.
