[The description below was written by a language model from this plasmid's Addgene catalogue record and pLannotate feature annotations shown in this document.]
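Description:
pLVX MLKL(1-180)-2A-mCherry-puro is an HIV-1-based lentiviral transfer plasmid built on the pLVX TRE3G backbone for doxycycline-inducible expression of a truncated mouse MLKL in mammalian cells. In bacteria it is maintained through a high-copy ColE1/pUC-type origin and selected with ampicillin via the β-lactamase gene. The viral portion carries the usual elements for packaging and transduction: long terminal repeats flanking the cassette, the Ψ packaging signal with an adjoining gag fragment, the Rev response element for nuclear export of the genomic RNA, the cPPT/CTS to aid nuclear import, and a WPRE upstream of the 3' LTR to enhance transcript stability and expression.

The payload is driven by the TRE3GV promoter, a third-generation Tet-responsive promoter that is silent until bound by the Tet-On 3G transactivator. No transactivator is annotated on this plasmid, so it presumably must be supplied separately. Downstream lies a fragment of mouse Mlkl corresponding to residues 1-180, the N-terminal region of the necroptosis executioner, followed by mCherry. The name indicates the two are linked by a 2A peptide so that red fluorescence reports induction of the same transcript, although the 2A itself is not annotated. The stated purpose describes a DmrB-Mlkl fusion, implying a ligand-dimerizable domain, but no DmrB element appears in the feature table, so its presence cannot be confirmed from the annotation. A separate mouse PGK promoter drives puromycin N-acetyltransferase for constitutive selection of transduced cells. The construct is intended for generating stable cell lines in which MLKL(1-180)-driven necroptotic death can be triggered on demand, and it was deposited in connection with work on necrotic-like cell death and anti-tumor immunity.
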