Addgene plasmid #231976: pLVX MLKL(1-180)-2A-mCherry-puro
Purpose: Tet inducible expression of DmrB-Mlkl with mCherry to induce MLKL 1-180 necroptosis
Depositing lab: Brian Ruffell. Depositing organization: H. Lee Moffitt Cancer Center and Research Institute. Publication: Interleukin-1alpha release during necrotic-like cell death generates myeloid-driven immunosuppression that restricts anti-tumor immunity. Hanggi K, Li J, Gangadharan A, Liu X, Celias DP, Osunmakinde O, Keske A, Davis J, Ahmad F, Giron A, Anadon CM, Gardner A, DeNardo DG, Shaw TI, Beg AA, Yu X, Ruffell B. Cancer Cell. 2024 Nov 13:S1535-6108(24)00402-1. doi: 10.1016/j.ccell.2024.10.014. PubMed 39577420.
Backbone
  Vector backbone: pLVX TRE3G
  Vector type: Lentiviral
Growth in bacteria
  Bacterial resistance: Ampicillin, 100 μg/mL
  Growth temperature: 37°C
  Growth strain: NEB Stable
  Copy number: High Copy
Gene/Insert
  Gene/Insert name: MLKL 1-180 construct with bi-cistronic mCherry
  Species: M. musculus (mouse)
  Entrez Gene: Mlkl (a.k.a. 9130019I15Rik)
  Cloning method: Ligation Independent Cloning
Terms and licenses: Academic/Nonprofit Terms; Industry Terms: Not Available to Industry
How to cite: pLVX MLKL(1-180)-2A-mCherry-puro was a gift from Brian Ruffell (Addgene plasmid # 231976 ; http://n2t.net/addgene:231976 ; RRID:Addgene_231976)
